>Addgene plasmid #48024 | pICH49266 | depositor full sequence | sequence record 69024 | Full Sequence
GTGGTTTAAACTATCAGTGTTTGACAGGATATATTGGCGGGTAAACCTAAGAGAAAAGAGCGTTTATTAG
AATAATCGGATATTTAAAAGGGCGTGAAAAGGTTTATCCGTTCGTCCATTTGTATGTGCATGCCAACCAC
AGGGTTCCCCAGATCAGGCGCTGGCTGCTGAACCCCCAGCCGGAACTGACCCCACAAGGCCCTAGCGTTT
GCAATGCACCAGGTCATCATTGACCCAGGCGTGTTCCACCAGGCCGCTGCCTCGCAACTCTTCGCAGGCT
TCGCCGACCTGCTCGCGCCACTTCTTCACGCGGGTGGAATCCGATCCGCACATGAGGCGGAAGGTTTCCA
GCTTGAGCGGGTACGGCTCCCGGTGCGAGCTGAAATAGTCGAACATCCGTCGGGCCGTCGGCGACAGCTT
GCGGTACTTCTCCCATATGAATTTCGTGTAGTGGTCGCCAGCAAACAGCACGACGATTTCCTCGTCGATC
AGGACCTGGCAACGGGACGTTTTCTTGCCACGGTCCAGGACGCGGAAGCGGTGCAGCAGCGACACCGATT
CCAGGTGCCCAACGCGGTCGGACGTGAAGCCCATCGCCGTCGCCTGTAGGCGCGACAGGCATTCCTCGGC
CTTCGTGTAATACCGGCCATTGATCGACCAGCCCAGGTCCTGGCAAAGCTCGTAGAACGTGAAGGTGATC
GGCTCGCCGATAGGGGTGCGCTTCGCGTACTCCAACACCTGCTGCCACACCAGTTCGTCATCGTCGGCCC
GCAGCTCGACGCCGGTGTAGGTGATCTTCACGTCCTTGTTGACGTGGAAAATGACCTTGTTTTGCAGCGC
CTCGCGCGGGATTTTCTTGTTGCGCGTGGTGAACAGGGCAGAGCGGGCCGTGTCGTTTGGCATCGCTCGC
ATCGTGTCCGGCCACGGCGCAATATCGAACAAGGAAAGCTGCATTTCCTTGATCTGCTGCTTCGTGTGTT
TCAGCAACGCGGCCTGCTTGGCCTCGCTGACCTGTTTTGCCAGGTCCTCGCCGGCGGTTTTTCGCTTCTT
GGTCGTCATAGTTCCTCGCGTGTCGATGGTCATCGACTTCGCCAAACCTGCCGCCTCCTGTTCAAGACGA
CGCGAACGCTCCACGGCGGCCGATGGCGCGGGCAGGGCAGGGGGAGCCAGTTGCACGCTGTCGCGCTCGA
TCTTGGCCGTAGCTTGCTGGACCATCGAGCCGACGGACTGGAAGGTTTCGCGGGGCGCACGCATGACGGT
GCGGCTTGCGATGGTTTCGGCATCCTCGGCGGAAAACCCCGCGTCGATCAGTTCTTGCCTGTATGCCTTC
CGGTCAAACGTCCGATTCATTCACCCTCCTTGCGGGATTGCCCCGACTCACGCCGGGGCAATGTGCCCTT
ATTCCTGATTTGACCCGCCTGGTGCCTTGGTGTCCAGATAATCCACCTTATCGGCAATGAAGTCGGTCCC
GTAGACCGTCTGGCCGTCCTTCTCGTACTTGGTATTCCGAATCTTGCCCTGCACGAATACCAGCGACCCC
TTGCCCAAATACTTGCCGTGGGCCTCGGCCTGAGAGCCAAAACACTTGATGCGGAAGAAGTCGGTGCGCT
CCTGCTTGTCGCCGGCATCGTTGCGCCACATCTAGGATCTGCCAGGAACCGTAAAAAGGCCGCGTTGCTG
GCGTTTTTCCATAGGCTCCGCCCCCCTGACGAGCATCACAAAAATCGACGCTCAAGTCAGAGGTGGCGAA
ACCCGACAGGACTATAAAGATACCAGGCGTTTCCCCCTGGAAGCTCCCTCGTGCGCTCTCCTGTTCCGAC
CCTGCCGCTTACCGGATACCTGTCCGCCTTTCTCCCTTCGGGAAGCGTGGCGCTTTCTCATAGCTCACGC
TGTAGGTATCTCAGTTCGGTGTAGGTCGTTCGCTCCAAGCTGGGCTGTGTGCACGAACCCCCCGTTCAGC
CCGACCGCTGCGCCTTATCCGGTAACTATCGTCTTGAGTCCAACCCGGTAAGACACGACTTATCGCCACT
GGCAGCAGCCACTGGTAACAGGATTAGCAGAGCGAGGTATGTAGGCGGTGCTACAGAGTTCTTGAAGTGG
TGGCCTAACTACGGCTACACTAGAAGGACAGTATTTGGTATCTGCGCTCTGCTGAAGCCAGTTACCTTCG
GAAAAAGAGTTGGTAGCTCTTGATCCGGCAAACAAACCACCGCTGGTAGCGGTGGTTTTTTTGTTTGCAA
GCAGCAGATTACGCGCAGAAAAAAAGGATCTCAAGAAGATCCTTTGATCTTTTCTACGGGGTCTGACGCT
CAGTGGAACGAAAACTCACGTTAAGGGATTTTGGTCATGAGATTATCAAAAAGGATCTTCACCTAGATCC
TTTTAAATTAAAAATGAAGTTTTAAATCAATCTAAAGTATATATGAGTAAACTTGGTCTGACAGTTACCA
ATGCTTAATCAGTGAGGCACCTATCTCAGCGATCTGTCTATTTCGTTCATCCATAGTTGCCTGACTCCCC
GTCGTGTAGATAACTACGATACGGGAGGGCTTACCATCTGGCCCCAGTGCTGCAATGATACCGCGAGAAC
CACGCTCACCGGCTCCAGATTTATCAGCAATAAACCAGCCAGCCGGAAGGGCCGAGCGCAGAAGTGGTCC
TGCAACTTTATCCGCCTCCATCCAGTCTATTAATTGTTGCCGGGAAGCTAGAGTAAGTAGTTCGCCAGTT
AATAGTTTGCGCAACGTTGTTGCCATTGCTACAGGCATCGTGGTGTCACGCTCGTCGTTTGGTATGGCTT
CATTCAGCTCCGGTTCCCAACGATCAAGGCGAGTTACATGATCCCCCATGTTGTGCAAAAAAGCGGTTAG
CTCCTTCGGTCCTCCGATCGTTGTCAGAAGTAAGTTGGCCGCAGTGTTATCACTCATGGTTATGGCAGCA
CTGCATAATTCTCTTACTGTCATGCCATCCGTAAGATGCTTTTCTGTGACTGGTGAGTACTCAACCAAGT
CATTCTGAGAATAGTGTATGCGGCGACCGAGTTGCTCTTGCCCGGCGTCAATACGGGATAATACCGCGCC
ACATAGCAGAACTTTAAAAGTGCTCATCATTGGAAAACGTTCTTCGGGGCGAAAACTCTCAAGGATCTTA
CCGCTGTTGAGATCCAGTTCGATGTAACCCACTCGTGCACCCAACTGATCTTCAGCATCTTTTACTTTCA
CCAGCGTTTCTGGGTGAGCAAAAACAGGAAGGCAAAATGCCGCAAAAAAGGGAATAAGGGCGACACGGAA
ATGTTGAATACTCATACTCTTCCTTTTTCAATATTATTGAAGCATTTATCAGGGTTATTGTCTCATGAGC
GGATACATATTTGAATGTATTTAGAAAAATAAACAAATAGGGGTTCCGCGCACGAATTGGCCAGCGCTGC
CATTTTTGGGGTGAGGCCGTTCGCGGCCGAGGGGCGCAGCCCCTGGGGGGATGGGAGGCCCGCGTTAGCG
GGCCGGGAGGGTTCGAGAAGGGGGGGCACCCCCCTTCGGCGTGCGCGGTCACGCGCACAGGGCGCAGCCC
TGGTTAAAAACAAGGTTTATAAATATTGGTTTAAAAGCAGGTTAAAAGACAGGTTAGCGGTGGCCGAAAA
ACGGGCGGAAACCCTTGCAAATGCTGGATTTTCTGCCTGTGGACAGCCCCTCAAATGTCAATAGGTGCGC
CCCTCATCTGTCAGCACTCTGCCCCTCAAGTGTCAAGGATCGCGCCCCTCATCTGTCAGTAGTCGCGCCC
CTCAAGTGTCAATACCGCAGGGCACTTATCCCCAGGCTTGTCCACATCATCTGTGGGAAACTCGCGTAAA
ATCAGGCGTTTTCGCCGATTTGCGAGGCTGGCCAGCTCCACGTCGCCGGCCGAAATCGAGCCTGCCCCTC
ATCTGTCAACGCCGCGCCGGGTGAGTCGGCCCCTCAAGTGTCAACGTCCGCCCCTCATCTGTCAGTGAGG
GCCAAGTTTTCCGCGAGGTATCCACAACGCCGGCGGCCGCGGTGTCTCGCACACGGCTTCGACGGCGTTT
CTGGCGCGTTTGCAGGGCCATAGACGGCCGCCAGCCCAGCGGCGAGGGCAACCAGCCCGGTGAGCGTCGC
AAAGGAGATCCTGATCTGACTGATGGGCTGCCTGTATCGAGTGGTGATTTTGTGCCGAGCTGCCGGTCGG
GGAGCTGTTGGCTGGCTGGTGGCAGGATATATTGTGGTGTAAACAAATTGACGCTTAGACAACTTAATAA
CACATTGCGGACGTTTTTAATGTACTGGGGTGGATGCAGTGGGCCCCACTCTGTGAAGACAAACTATGAG
ACCGCAGCTGGCACGACAGGTTTCCCGACTGGAAAGCGGGCAGTGAGCGCAACGCAATTAATGTGAGTTA
GCTCACTCATTAGGCACCCCAGGCTTTACACTTTATGCTTCCGGCTCGTATGTTGTGTGGAATTGTGAGC
GGATAACAATTTCACACAGGAAACAGCTATGACCATGATTACGCCAAGCTTGCATGCCTGCAGGTCGACT
CTAGAGGATCCCCGGGTACCGAGCTCGAATTCACTGGCCGTCGTTTTACAACGTCGTGACTGGGAAAACC
CTGGCGTTACCCAACTTAATCGCCTTGCAGCACATCCCCCTTTCGCCAGCTGGCGTAATAGCGAAGAGGC
CCGCACCGATCGCCCTTCCCAACAGTTGCGCAGCCTGAATGGCGAATGGCGCCTGATGCGGTATTTTCTC
CTTACGCATCTGTGCGGTATTTCACACCGCATATGGTGCACTCTCAGTACAATCTGCTCTGATGCCGCAT
AGTTAAGCCAGCCCCGACACCCGCCAACACCCGCTGACGCGCCCTGACGGGCTTGTCTGCTCCCGGCATC
CGCTTACAGACAAGCTGTGACGGTCTCAGGGATTGTCTTCACGAA
Features (pLannotate 1.2.2; 15 found; start..end, strand, type, name):
     22..46      +  misc_feature   RB T-DNA repeat: right border repeat from nopaline C58 T-DNA
    158..178     -  CDS            TetR (fragment): tetracycline resistance regulatory protein; tetR
    205..1350    -  CDS            trfA: TRFA_ECOLX - Experimental evidence at protein level: Swiss-Prot protein existence level 1. Also involved in plasmid copy number control, promoting intermolecular coupling of protein bound iterons at oriV, which inhibits replication initiation. From Escherichia coli.
   1686..2274    -  rep_origin     ori: high-copy-number ColE1/pMB1/pBR322/pUC origin of replication
   2445..3305    -  CDS            AmpR: β-lactamase; bla; confers resistance to ampicillin, carbenicillin, and related antibiotics
   3306..3410    -  promoter       AmpR promoter: bla
   3497..4128    -  rep_origin     oriV: incP origin of replication
   4220..4244    +  misc_feature   LB T-DNA repeat: left border repeat from nopaline C58 T-DNA
   4344..4386    +  CDS            lacI (fragment): lac repressor; lacI; The lac repressor binds to the lac operator to inhibit transcription in E. coli. This inhibition can be relieved by adding lactose or isopropyl-β-D-thiogalactopyranoside (IPTG).
   4399..4420    +  protein_bind   CAP binding site: CAP binding activates transcription in the presence of cAMP. E. coli catabolite activator protein
   4435..4465    +  promoter       lac promoter: promoter for the E. coli lac operon
   4473..4489    +  protein_bind   lac operator: The lac repressor binds to the lac operator to inhibit transcription in E. coli. This inhibition can be relieved by adding lactose or isopropyl-β-D-thiogalactopyranoside (IPTG). lac repressor encoded by lacI
   4526..4582    -  misc_feature   MCS: pUC18/19 multiple cloning site
   4579..4736    +  CDS            lacZα (fragment): LacZα fragment of β-galactosidase; lacZ fragment
   4742..4841    -  misc_feature   bom (fragment): basis of mobility region from pBR322
