[The description below was written by a language model from this plasmid's Addgene catalogue record and pLannotate feature annotations shown in this document.]
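Description:
pICH49266 is an empty-backbone plasmid from a modular (MoClo) Golden Gate cloning system for standardized assembly of multigene constructs, and the depositor describes it as a "level 2 end linker". It carries no gene insert. The backbone is a self-made hybrid derived from pBIN19 and pUC19. The catalogue lists the backbone size as 4,349 bp, while the deposited full sequence is 4,945 nt. The record does not explain the difference, though it may reflect the lacZα cassette.

Two replication systems are annotated. A high-copy ColE1/pUC-type origin supports propagation in E. coli. The broad-host-range incP oriV, together with the trfA replication initiator gene, is the pBIN19-type arrangement that allows maintenance in Agrobacterium. Selection is by ampicillin resistance, with β-lactamase expressed from its own bla promoter. A short TetR fragment and a partial bom region appear to be remnants of the parental vectors.

Nopaline C58-type left and right T-DNA border repeats are present, as expected for a binary vector lineage. Reading around the circular map, the borders flank a lacZα cassette made up of the CAP binding site, lac promoter, lac operator, a pUC18/19 polylinker and a lacZα fragment. This cassette provides blue/white colour screening and is listed as the selectable marker. In such systems, end linkers supply a fragment that closes an assembly reaction or leaves a lacZα-marked position open for further rounds of gene addition. The record does not annotate the type IIS restriction sites or the fusion overhangs that would define exactly how this particular linker is used.
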