Addgene plasmid #48024: pICH49266
Purpose: (Empty Backbone)
Depositing lab: Sylvestre Marillonnet. Depositing organization: Leibniz Institute of Plant Biochemistry (IPB). Publication: A modular cloning system for standardized assembly of multigene constructs. Weber E, Engler C, Gruetzner R, Werner S, Marillonnet S. PLoS One. 2011 Feb 18;6(2):e16765. doi: 10.1371/journal.pone.0016765. PubMed 21364738.
Backbone
  Vector backbone: derived from pBIN19 and pUC19
  Backbone manufacturer: self-made
  Backbone size (bp): 4349
  Vector type: Unspecified
  Selectable markers: LacZ alpha
Growth in bacteria
  Bacterial resistance: Ampicillin, 100 μg/mL
  Growth temperature: 37°C
  Growth strain: DH10B
  Copy number: High Copy
Gene/Insert
  Gene/Insert name: None
Terms and licenses: Academic/Nonprofit Terms; Industry Terms: Not Available to Industry
Depositor comments: level 2 end linker
How to cite: pICH49266 was a gift from Sylvestre Marillonnet (Addgene plasmid # 48024 ; http://n2t.net/addgene:48024 ; RRID:Addgene_48024)
