>Addgene plasmid #48024 | pICH49266 | addgene partial sequence | sequence record 74350 | LB-F1 5'-gtggtgtaaacaaattgacgc-3'
CATTGCGGACGTTTTTAATGTACTGGGGTGGATGCAGTGGGCCCCACTCTGTGAAGACAAACTATGAGAC
CGCAGCTGGCACGACAGGTTTCCCGACTGGAAAGCGGGCAGTGAGCGCAACGCAATTAATGTGAGTTAGC
TCACTCATTAGGCACCCCAGGCTTTACACTTTATGCTTCCGGCTCGTATGTTGTGTGGAATTGTGAGCGG
ATAACAATTTCACACAGGAAACAGCTATGACCATGATTACGCCAAGCTTGCATGCCTGCAGGTCGACTCT
AGAGGATCCCCGGGTACCGAGCTCGAATTCACTGGCCGTCGTTTTACAACGTCGTGACTGGGAAAACCCT
GGCGTTACCCAACTTAATCGCCTTGCAGCACATCCCCCTTTCGCCAGCTGGCGTAATAGCGAAGAGGCCC
GCACCGATCGCCCTTCCCAACAGTTGCGCAGCCTGAATGGCGAATGGCGCCTGATGCGGTATTTTCTCCT
TACGCATCTGTGCGGTATTTCACACCGCATATGGTGCACTCTCAGTACAATCTGCTCTGATGCCGCATAG
TTAAGCCAGCCCCGACACCCGCCAACACCCGCTGACGCGCCCTGACGGGCTTGTCTGCTCCCGGCATCCG
CTTACAGACAAGCTGTGACGGTCTCAGGGATTGTCTTCACGAAGTGGTTTAAACTATCAGTGTTTGACAG
GATATATTGGCGGGTAAACCTAAGAGAAAAGAGCGTTTATTAGAATAATCGGATATTTAAAAGGGCGTGA
AAAGGTTTATCCGTTCGTCCATTTGTATGTGCATGCCAACCACAGGGTTCCCCAGATCAGGCGCTGGCTG
CTGAACCCCCAGCCGGAACTGACCCCACAAGGCCCTAGCGTTTGCAATGCACCAGGTCATCATTGACCCA
GGCGTGTTCCACCAGGCCGCTGCCTCGCAACTCTTCGCAGGCTTCGCCGACCTGCTCGCGCCACTTCTTC
ACGCGGGTGGAATC
